>Addgene plasmid #180174 | pRB131 | addgene full sequence | sequence record 356891 | Addgene NGS Result
TTTGCTCACATGTCCTGCAGGCAGCTGCGCGCTCGCTCGCTCACTGAGGCCGCCCGGGCGTCGGGCGACC
TTTGGTCGCCCGGCCTCAGTGAGCGAGCGAGCGCGCAGAGAGGGAGTGGCCAACTCCATCACTAGGGGTT
CCTGCGGCCGCAGATGCTGCACACTTGTGGACTAAGTTTGTTCGCATCCCCTTCTCCAACCCCCTCAGTA
CATCACCCTGGGGGAACAGGGTCCACTTGCTCCTGGGCCCACACAGTCCTGCAGTATTGTGTATATAAGG
CCAGGGCAAAGAGGAGCAGGTTTTAAAGTGAAAGGCAGGCAGGTGTTGGGGAGGCAGTTACCGGGGCAAC
GGGAACAGGGCGTTTCGGAGGTGGTTGCCATGGGGACCTGGATGCTGACGAAGGCTCGCGAGGCTGTGAG
CAGCCACAGTGCCCTGCTCAGAAGCCCCAAGCTCGTCAGTCAAGCCGGTTCTCCGTTTGCACTCAGGAGC
ACGGGCAGGCGAGTGGCCCCTAGTTCTGGGGGCAGCGTGAAAAGACGGTATCGATAAGCTTGATTCGAGC
TAGCATGAGCACCATGCACCTGCTGACATTCGCCCTGCTTTTTTCCTGCTCCTTCGCCCGCGCCGCCACT
AGGAGTAAAGGAGAAGAACTTTTCACTGGAGTTGTCCCAATTCTTGTTGAATTAGATGGTGATGTTAATG
GGCACAAATTTTCTGTCAGTGGAGAGGGTGAAGGTGATGCAACATACGGAAAACTTACCCTTAAATTTAT
TTGCACTACTGGAAAACTACCTGTTCCTTGGCCAACACTTGTCACTACTTTAACTTATGGTGTTCAATGC
TTTTCAAGATACCCAGATCATATGAAACGGCATGACTTTTTCAAGAGTGCCATGCCCGAAGGTTATGTAC
AGGAAAGAACTATATTTTTCAAAGATGACGGGAACTACAAGACACGTGCTGAAGTCAAGTTTGAAGGTGA
TACCCTTGTTAATAGAATCGAGTTAAAAGGTATTGATTTTAAAGAAGATGGAAACATTCTTGGACACAAA
TTGGAATACAACTATAACGATCACCAGGTGTACATCATGGCAGACAAACAAAAGAATGGAATCAAAGCTA
ACTTCAAAATTAGACACAACATTGAAGATGGAGGCGTTCAACTAGCAGACCATTATCAACAAAATACTCC
AATTGGCGATGGGCCCGTCCTTTTACCAGACAACCATTACCTGTTTACAACTTCTACTCTTTCGAAAGAT
CCCAACGAAAAGAGAGACCACATGGTCCTTCTTGAGTTTGTAACAGCTGCTGGGATTACACATGGCATGG
ATGAACTATACAAAGCTAGTTGCGACCCCAAGATCGTCAACATCGGCGCGGTGCTGAGCACGCGCAAGCA
TGAACAGATGTTCCGCGAGGCAGTAAACCAGGCCAATAAGCGACACGGCTCTTGGAAGATACAGCTCAAC
GCCACTTCTGTCACCCACAAGCCCAACGCCATACAGATGGCCCTGTCAGTGTGTGAGGACCTCATCTCTA
GCCAGGTCTACGCTATCCTAGTTAGCCACCCGCCTACTCCCAACGACCACTTCACTCCCACCCCTGTCTC
CTACACAGCTGGCTTCTACAGAATCCCTGTCCTGGGACTGACTACCCGAATGTCCATCTACTCTGACAAG
AGTATCCACCTGAGTTTCCTTCGCACGGTGCCGCCCTACTCCCACCAGTCCAGCGTCTGGTTTGAGATGA
TGCGAGTCTACAACTGGAACCACATCATCCTGCTGGTCAGCGACGACCACGAGGGACGGGCAGCGCAGAA
GCGCTTGGAGACGTTGCTGGAGGAACGGGAGTCCAAGGCAGAGAAGGTGCTGCAGTTTGACCCAGGAACC
AAGAATGTGACGGCTCTGCTGATGGAGGCCCGGGAACTGGAGGCCCGGGTCATCATCCTTTCTGCAAGCG
AGGACGACGCTGCCACAGTGTACCGCGCAGCCGCAATGCTGAACATGACGGGCTCTGGGTACGTGTGGCT
GGTCGGGGAACGCGAGATCTCTGGGAACGCCCTGCGCTACGCTCCTGATGGCATCATCGGACTTCAGCTC
ATCAATGGCAAGAATGAGTCAGCCCACATCAGTGACGCCGTGGGCGTGGTGGCACAGGCAGTTCACGAAC
TCCTAGAGAAGGAGAATATCACTGACCCACCGCGGGGTTGCGTGGGCAACACCAACATCTGGAAGACAGG
ACCATTGTTCAAGAGGGTGCTGATGTCTTCTAAGTATGCGGACGGAGTGACTGGCCGTGTGGAATTCAAT
GAGGATGGGGACCGCAAATTCGCTAATTACAGCATCATGAACCTGCAGAACCGCAAGCTGGTGCAAGTGG
GCATCTACAATGGTACCCATGTCATCCCAAATGACAGGAAGATCATCTGGCCAGGAGGAGAGACAGAGAA
ACCTCGAGGATACCAGATGTCCACCAGACTAAAGATAGTGACAATCCACCAAGAGCCCTTCGTGTACGTC
AAGCCCACAATGAGTGATGGGACATGCAAAGAGGAGTTCACAGTCAATGGTGACCCAGTGAAGAAGGTGA
TCTGTACGGGGCCTAATGACACGTCCCCAGGCAGCCCACGCCACACAGTGCCCCAGTGCTGCTATGGCTT
CTGCATAGACCTGCTCATCAAGCTGGCGCGGACCATGAATTTTACCTATGAGGTGCACCTGGTGGCAGAT
GGCAAGTTTGGCACACAGGAGCGGGTAAACAACAGCAACAAAAAGGAGTGGAACGGAATGATGGGCGAGC
TACTCAGTGGCCAAGCGGACATGATTGTGGCACCACTGACCATCAACAATGAGCGTGCGCAGTACATAGA
GTTCTCCAAGCCCTTCAAGTACCAGGGCCTGACCATTTTGGTCAAGAAGGAGATTCCCAGGAGCACACTG
GACTCATTTATGCAGCCTTTTCAGAGCACACTGTGGTTGCTAGTAGGACTGTCAGTTCATGTGGTGGCTG
TGATGCTGTACCTGCTGGACCGCTTCAGTCCCTTTGGCCGATTCAAGGTGAACAGTGAGGAGGAGGAGGA
AGATGCACTGACCCTGTCCTCTGCCATGTGGTTTTCCTGGGGCGTCCTGCTCAACTCCGGCATTGGGGAA
GGTGCCCCCCGGAGTTTCTCTGCACGTATCCTAGGCATGGTGTGGGCTGGTTTCGCCATGATCATAGTGG
CTTCCTACACTGCCAACTTGGCAGCTTTCCTGGTGCTGGATCGGCCTGAGGAGCGCATCACGGGCATCAA
TGACCCCAGGCTCAGAAACCCCTCAGACAAGTTCATCTACGCAACTGTAAAGCAGAGCTCCGTGGACATC
TACTTCCGGAGGCAGGTGGAGTTGAGTACCATGTACCGGCACATGGAAAAACACAATTACGAGAGCCTGG
CTGAGGCCATCCAGGCTGTGCGGGACAACAAGCTGCACGCCTTTATCTGGGACTCGGCCGTGCTGGAGTT
TGAGGCTTCACAGAAGTGCGATCTGGTGACCACGGGTGAGCTGTTCTTCCGCTCAGGCTTTGGCATCGGC
ATGCGCAAGGACAGCCCCTGGAAGCAGAACGTTTCCCTGTCCATACTCAAGTCCCATGAGAATGGCTTCA
TGGAAGATCTGGATAAGACATGGGTTCGGTATCAGGAATGCGACTCCCGCAGCAATGCTCCTGCAACCCT
CACTTTTGAGAACATGGCAGGGGTCTTCATGCTGGTGGCTGGAGGCATCGTAGCTGGGATTTTCCTCATT
TTCATTGAGATCGCCTACAAGCGACACAAGGATGCCCGTAGGAAGCAGATGCAGCTGGCTTTTGCAGCCG
TGAACGTGTGGAGGAAGAACCTGCAGGATAGAAAGAGTGGTAGAGCAGAGCCCGACCCTAAAAAGAAAGC
CACATTTAGGGCTATCACCTCCACCCTGGCCTCCAGCTTCAAGAGACGTAGGTCCTCCAAAGACACGAGC
ACCGGGGGTGGACGCGGCGCTTTGCAAAACCAAAAAGACACAGTGCTGCCGCGACGCGCTATTGAGAGGG
AGGAGGGCCAGCTGCAGCTGTGTTCCCGTCATAGGGAGAGCTGAGATAATTCCGCTCGAGATAATCAACC
TCTGGATTACAAAATTTGTGAAAGATTGACTGGTATTCTTAACTATGTTGCTCCTTTTACGCTATGTGGA
TACGCTGCTTTAATGCCTTTGTATCATGCTATTGCTTCCCGTATGGCTTTCATTTTCTCCTCCTTGTATA
AATCCTGGTTAGTTCTTGCCACGGCGGAACTCATCGCCGCCTGCCTTGCCCGCTGCTGGACAGGGGCTCG
GCTGTTGGGCACTGACAATTCCGTGGTGTTTATTTGTGAAATTTGTGATGCTATTGCTTTATTTGTAACC
ATCTAGCTTTATTTGTGAAATTTGTGATGCTATTGCTTTATTTGTAACCATTATAAGCTGCAATAAACAA
GTTAACAACAACAATTGCATTCATTTTATGTTTCAGGTTCAGGGGGAGATGTGGGAGGTTTTTTAAAGCG
GCCGCAGGAACCCCTAGTGATGGAGTTGGCCACTCCCTCTCTGCGCGCTCGCTCGCTCACTGAGGCCGGG
CGACCAAAGGTCGCCCGACGCCCGGGCTTTGCCCGGGCGGCCTCAGTGAGCGAGCGAGCGCGCAGCTGCC
TGCAGGGGCGCCTGATGCGGTATTTTCTCCTTACGCATCTGTGCGGTATTTCACACCGCATA
[95 nt withheld, positions 4753-4847]
T
[46 nt withheld, positions 4849-4894]
C
[141 nt withheld, positions 4896-5036]
CCTTTGACGTTGGAGTCCACGTTCTTT
[37 nt withheld, positions 5064-5100]
ACTCTATCTCGGGCTATTCTTTTGATTTATAAGGGATTTTGCCGATTTCGGTCTATTGGTTAAAAAATGA
GCTGATTTAACAAAAATTTAACGCGAATTTTAACAAAATATTAACGTTTACAATTTTATGGTGCACTCTC
AGTACAATCTGCTCTGATGCCGCATAGTTAAGCCAGCCCCGACACCCGCCAACACCCGCTGACGCGCCCT
GACGGGCTTGTCTGCTCCCGGCATCCGCTTACAGACAAGCTGTGACCGTCTCCGGGAGCTGCATGTGTCA
GAGGTTTTCACCGTCATCACCGAAACGCGCGAGACGAAAGGGCCTCGTGATACGCCTATTTTTATAGGTT
AATGTCATGATAATAATGGTTTCTTAGACGTCAGGTGGCACTTTTCGGGGAAATGTGCGCGGAACCCCTA
TTTGTTTATTTTTCTAAATACATTCAAATATGTATCCGCTCATGAGACAATAACCCTGATAAATGCTTCA
ATAATATTGAAAAAGGAAGAGTATGAGTATTCAACATTTCCGTGTCGCCCTTATTCCCTTTTTTGCGGCA
TTTTGCCTTCCTGTTTTTGCTCACCCAGAAACGCTGGTGAAAGTAAAAGATGCTGAAGATCAGTTGGGTG
CACGAGTGGGTTACATCGAACTGGATCTCAACAGCGGTAAGATCCTTGAGAGTTTTCGCCCCGAAGAACG
TTTTCCAATGATGAGCACTTTTAAAGTTCTGCTATGTGGCGCGGTATTATCCCGTATTGACGCCGGGCAA
GAGCAACTCGGTCGCCGCATACACTATTCTCAGAATGACTTGGTTGAGTACTCACCAGTCACAGAAAAGC
ATCTTACGGATGGCATGACAGTAAGAGAATTATGCAGTGCTGCCATAACCATGAGTGATAACACTGCGGC
CAACTTACTTCTGACAACGATCGGAGGACCGAAGGAGCTAACCGCTTTTTTGCACAACATGGGGGATCAT
GTAACTCGCCTTGATCGTTGGGAACCGGAGCTGAATGAAGCCATACCAAACGACGAGCGTGACACCACGA
TGCCTGTAGCAATGGCAACAACGTTGCGCAAACTATTAACTGGCGAACTACTTACTCTAGCTTCCCGGCA
ACAATTAATAGACTGGATGGAGGCGGATAAAGTTGCAGGACCACTTCTGCGCTCGGCCCTTCCGGCTGGC
TGGTTTATTGCTGATAAATCTGGAGCCGGTGAGCGTGGGTCTCGCGGTATCATTGCAGCACTGGGGCCAG
ATGGTAAGCCCTCCCGTATCGTAGTTATCTACACGACGGGGAGTCAGGCAACTATGGATGAACGAAATAG
ACAGATCGCTGAGATAGGTGCCTCACTGATTAAGCATTGGTAACTGTCAGACCAAGTTTACTCATATATA
CTTTAGATTGATTTAAAACTTCATTTTTAATTTAAAAGGATCTAGGTGAAGATCCTTTTTGATAATCTCA
TGACCAAAATCCCTTAACGTGAGTTTTCGTTCCACTGAGCGTCAGACCCCGTAGAAAAGATCAAAGGATC
TTCTTGAGATCCTTTTTTTCTGCGCGTAATCTGCTGCTTGCAAACAAAAAAACCACCGCTACCAGCGGTG
GTTTGTTTGCCGGATCAAGAGCTACCAACTCTTTTTCCGAAGGTAACTGGCTTCAGCAGAGCGCAGATAC
CAAATACTGTTCTTCTAGTGTAGCCGTAGTTAGGCCACCACTTCAAGAACTCTGTAGCACCGCCTACATA
CCTCGCTCTGCTAATCCTGTTACCAGTGGCTGCTGCCAGTGGCGATAAGTCGTGTCTTACCGGGTTGGAC
TCAAGACGATAGTTACCGGATAAGGCGCAGCGGTCGGGCTGAACGGGGGGTTCGTGCACACAGCCCAGCT
TGGAGCGAACGACCTACACCGAACTGAGATACCTACAGCGTGAGCTATGAGAAAGCGCCACGCTTCCCGA
AGGGAGAAAGGCGGACAGGTATCCGGTAAGCGGCAGGGTCGGAACAGGAGAGCGCACGAGGGAGCTTCCA
GGGGGAAACGCCTGGTATCTTTATAGTCCTGTCGGGTTTCGCCACCTCTGACTTGAGCGTCGATTTTTGT
GATGCTCGTCAGGGGGGCGGAGCCTATGGAAAAACGCCAGCAACGCGGCCTTTTTACGGTTCCTGGCCTT
TTGCTGGCCT
Features (pLannotate 1.2.2; 18 found; start..end, strand, type, name):
     25..52      +  repeat_region  AAV2 ITR (fragment): inverted terminal repeat of adeno-associated virus serotype 2 inverted
     81..108     +  repeat_region  AAV2 ITR (fragment): inverted terminal repeat of adeno-associated virus serotype 2 inverted
    162..526     +  promoter       CaMKII promoter (fragment): promoter for the mouse calcium/calmodulin-dependent kinase II α subunit
    534..554     -  misc_feature   MCS (fragment): pBluescript multiple cloning site
    633..1344    +  CDS            superecliptic pHluorin (fragment): pH-sensitive mutant of green fluorescent protein (Ng et al., 2002) excited strongly by blue light at neutral pH but minimally fluorescent at acidic pH
   1342..4101    +  CDS            Grin1: NMDZ1_RAT - Also known as Nmdar1 From Rattus norvegicus (Rat).
   4123..4280    +  misc_feature   WPRE (fragment): woodchuck hepatitis virus posttranscriptional regulatory element
   4286..4370    +  misc_feature   WPRE (fragment): woodchuck hepatitis virus posttranscriptional regulatory element
   4369..4412    -  polyA_signal   SV40 poly(A) signal (fragment): SV40 polyadenylation signal
   4416..4483    -  polyA_signal   SV40 poly(A) signal (fragment): SV40 polyadenylation signal
   4556..4696    +  repeat_region  AAV2 ITR: inverted terminal repeat of adeno-associated virus serotype 2 inverted
   4701..4752    -  misc_feature   bom (fragment): basis of mobility region from pBR322
   4771..5226    +  rep_origin     f1 ori (sequence partly withheld): f1 bacteriophage origin of replication; arrow indicates direction of (+) strand synthesis
   5227..5276    -  misc_feature   bom (fragment): basis of mobility region from pBR322
   5378..5413    -  CDS            rop (fragment): Rop protein, which maintains plasmids at low copy number; rop
   5508..5612    +  promoter       AmpR promoter: bla
   5613..6473    +  CDS            AmpR: β-lactamase; bla; confers resistance to ampicillin, carbenicillin, and related antibiotics
   6644..7232    +  rep_origin     ori: high-copy-number ColE1/pMB1/pBR322/pUC origin of replication
