[The description below was written by a language model from this plasmid's Addgene catalogue record and pLannotate feature annotations shown in this document.]
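Description:
pRB131 is an AAV transfer plasmid for mammalian (neuronal) expression, built on the pAAV-CW3SL-EGFP backbone by removing EGFP and inserting a rat GluN1 (Grin1/NMDAR1) coding sequence in its place. It is a 7,280 nt plasmid maintained in bacteria through a ColE1/pUC-type origin and selected with ampicillin via the bla gene. An f1 phage origin and remnants of pBR322 bom and rop sequences are also annotated in the backbone. The expression cassette lies between AAV2 inverted terminal repeats, which allow it to be packaged into recombinant AAV particles. One ITR is annotated as complete, while the other is detected only as short fragments, which may reflect either the difficulty of sequencing these repeats or partial loss of the repeat.

Within the ITRs, a compact fragment of the mouse CaMKIIα promoter drives a fusion of superecliptic pHluorin to the N-terminal end of GluN1. Superecliptic pHluorin is a pH-sensitive GFP variant that fluoresces at neutral pH and is quenched in acidic compartments. Placed on the extracellular side of a receptor subunit, it is commonly used to distinguish surface receptors from internalised ones. The GluN1 insert carries the A714L substitution and is described as shRNA resistant, implying use as a replacement subunit alongside knockdown of endogenous GluN1, although the record does not give the shRNA or the silent changes. Downstream are shortened WPRE fragments, which enhance transcript stability and expression, and a truncated SV40 polyadenylation signal. These minimised elements save packaging space for the large insert. The associated work concerns glycine-induced NMDA receptor internalisation and neuroprotection in ischemic stroke.
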