Addgene plasmid #180174: pRB131
Purpose: pAAV construct GluN1A714L (shRNA resistant)
Depositing lab: Richard Bergeron. Depositing organization: University of Ottawa. Publication: Glycine-induced NMDA receptor internalization provides neuroprotection and preserves vasculature following ischemic stroke. Cappelli J, Khacho P, Wang B, Sokolovski A, Bakkar W, Raymond S, Ahlskog N, Pitney J, Wu J, Chudalayandi P, Wong AYC, Bergeron R. iScience. 2021 Dec 3;25(1):103539. doi: 10.1016/j.isci.2021.103539. eCollection 2022 Jan 21. PubMed 34977503.
Backbone
  Vector backbone: pAAV-CW3SL-EGFP
  Backbone manufacturer: Addgene#61463
  Modifications to backbone: EGFP dropped out by NheI and EcoRI. EcoRI site was blunt ended and GluN1 cloned in as a NheI EcoRV fragment.
  Vector type: Mammalian Expression, AAV
Growth in bacteria
  Bacterial resistance: Ampicillin, 100 μg/mL
  Growth temperature: 30°C
  Growth strain: NEB Stable
  Copy number: Unknown
Gene/Insert
  Gene/Insert name: GluN1 (alt name: GriN1/ NMDAR1)
  Species: R. norvegicus (rat)
  Insert size (bp): 3545
  Mutation: A714L
  Entrez Gene: Grin1 (a.k.a. GluN1, NMDAR1, NR1)
  Tag / fusion protein: Phluorin (N terminal on insert)
  Cloning method: Restriction Enzyme; 5′ cloning site NheI (not destroyed); 3′ cloning site EcoRI (destroyed during cloning)
  Sequencing primers: 5′ GluN1 SeqF1 CATGGTGTGGGCTGGTTTCG; 3′ GluN1 SeqR1 TGCAGGTTCTTCCTCCACAC
Terms and licenses: Academic/Nonprofit Terms; Industry Terms: Not Available to Industry
How to cite: pRB131 was a gift from Richard Bergeron (Addgene plasmid # 180174 ; http://n2t.net/addgene:180174 ; RRID:Addgene_180174)
